Addgene plasmid #104188: 1kb Zfp521 promoter reporter
Purpose: luciferase reporter to assay Zfp521 promoter activation
Depositing lab: Kathryn Hentges. Depositing organization: University of Manchester. Publication: Transcriptional regulation of the proto-oncogene Zfp521 by SPI1 (PU.1) and HOXC13. Yu M, Al-Dallal S, Al-Haj L, Panjwani S, McCartney AS, Edwards SM, Manjunath P, Walker C, Awgulewitsch A, Hentges KE. Genesis. 2016 Oct;54(10):519-533. doi: 10.1002/dvg.22963. Epub 2016 Aug 29. PubMed 27506447.
Backbone
  Vector backbone: pGL3-Basic
  Backbone size w/o insert (bp): 4818
  Total vector size (bp): 5802
  Vector type: Mammalian Expression, Luciferase
Growth in bacteria
  Bacterial resistance: Ampicillin, 100 μg/mL
  Growth temperature: 37°C
  Growth strain: DH5alpha
  Copy number: High Copy
Gene/Insert
  Gene/Insert name: Zfp521 promoter - 1 Kb (alt name: Evi3)
  Species: M. musculus (mouse)
  Entrez Gene: Zfp521 (a.k.a. B930086A16Rik, Evi3, Znf521)
  Promoter: none
  Tag / fusion protein: luciferase (C terminal on backbone)
  Cloning method: Restriction Enzyme; 5′ cloning site unknown (unknown if destroyed); 3′ cloning site unknown (unknown if destroyed)
  Sequencing primers: 5′ RVprimer3 . CTAGCAAAATAGGCTGTCCC
Terms and licenses: Academic/Nonprofit Terms; Industry Terms: Not Available to Industry
Depositor comments: pGL3 backbone is a promoterless vector used for measuring the activity of inserted promoter sequences with a luciferase assay. Primers used to clone 1Kb Zfp521 promoter: Forward: cgtttaaaaactattttcttatccaga Reverse: aatggaaaatccaagcaagg
How to cite: 1kb Zfp521 promoter reporter was a gift from Kathryn Hentges (Addgene plasmid # 104188 ; http://n2t.net/addgene:104188 ; RRID:Addgene_104188)
