[The description below was written by a language model from this plasmid's Addgene catalogue record and pLannotate feature annotations shown in this document.]
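Description:
The 1kb Zfp521 promoter reporter is a firefly luciferase reporter plasmid built on pGL3-Basic, a promoterless mammalian reporter backbone. About 1 kb of promoter sequence from mouse Zfp521 (also known as Evi3 or Znf521) was inserted by restriction cloning upstream of the luciferase gene; the cloning sites used are not recorded. In bacteria the plasmid replicates from a high-copy ColE1/pUC-type origin and is selected with ampicillin through the β-lactamase gene and its own promoter. An f1 phage origin is also present. The catalogue gives a total size of 5,802 bp, while the assembled sequence record is 5,820 nt, a small discrepancy that the record does not explain.

The annotated features match the standard pGL3 layout. A synthetic poly(A) signal and an RNA polymerase II transcriptional pause site sit upstream of the cloning region, where they limit read-through transcription from the backbone that would otherwise raise background signal. An unannotated stretch of roughly 1.1 kb follows, between the pause site and the start of the luc+ coding sequence, and its position and length are consistent with the Zfp521 promoter insert. The luc+ transcript is terminated by an SV40 poly(A) signal. The short lacZα, large T antigen and TcR fragments called by the annotation tool are backbone remnants, not functional genes.

Because the backbone supplies no promoter of its own, luciferase output in transfected mammalian cells reflects the activity of the inserted Zfp521 fragment. The stated purpose is to assay activation of the Zfp521 promoter, and the associated publication concerns regulation of this proto-oncogene by the transcription factors SPI1 (PU.1) and HOXC13.
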