Features (pLannotate 1.2.2; 11 found; start..end, strand, type, name):
     14..442     +  rep_origin     f1 ori (sequence partly withheld): f1 bacteriophage origin of replication; arrow indicates direction of (+) strand synthesis
    474..541     -  CDS            lacZα (fragment): LacZα fragment of β-galactosidase; lacZ fragment
    600..648     +  polyA_signal   poly(A) signal: synthetic polyadenylation signal
    662..753     +  misc_feature   pause site: RNA polymerase II transcriptional pause signal from the human α2 globin gene
   1850..3502    +  CDS            luciferase: firefly luciferase; luc+; enhanced luc+ version of the luciferase gene
   3543..3664    -  polyA_signal   SV40 poly(A) signal: SV40 polyadenylation signal
   3687..3755    -  CDS            large T antigen (fragment): large T antigen from SV40 (simian virus 40)
   3771..3903    +  CDS            TcR (fragment): tetracycline efflux protein; tet; confers resistance to tetracycline
   4083..4671    -  rep_origin     ori: high-copy-number ColE1/pMB1/pBR322/pUC origin of replication
   4842..5702    -  CDS            AmpR: β-lactamase; bla; confers resistance to ampicillin, carbenicillin, and related antibiotics
   5703..5807    -  promoter       AmpR promoter: bla
>Addgene plasmid #104188 | 1kb Zfp521 promoter reporter | addgene full sequence | sequence record 201215 | Addgene Assembled Sequence
AAAGTGCCACCTG
[124 nt withheld, positions 14-137]
C
[91 nt withheld, positions 139-229]
A
[49 nt withheld, positions 231-279]
CCTTTGACGTTGGAGTCCACGTTCTTT
[37 nt withheld, positions 307-343]
ACCCTATCTCGGTCTATTCTTTTGATTTATAAGGGATTTTGCCGATTTCGGCCTATTGGTTAAAAAATGA
GCTGATTTAACAAAAATTTAACGCGAATTTTAACAAAATATTAACGCTTACAATTTGCCATTCGCCATTC
AGGCTGCGCAACTGTTGGGAAGGGCGATCGGTGCGGGCCTCTTCGCTATTACGCCAGCCCAAGCTACCAT
GATAAGTAAGTAATATTAAGGTACGGGAGGTACTTGGAGCGGCCGCAATAAAATATCTTTATTTTCATTA
CATCTGTGTGTTGGTTTTTTGTGTGAATCGATAGTACTAACATACGCTCTCCATCAAAACAAAACGAAAC
AAAACAAACTAGCAAAATAGGCTGTCCCCAGTGCAAGTGCAGGTGCCAGAACATTTCTCTATCGATAGGT
ACCGAGCTCGGATCCACTAGTAACGGCCGCCAGTGTGCTGGAATTCGGCTTTTCTTACCTCCTGCTCATT
CTTAAAAACAAAACAAAATCAGAAACAAAAAGAAAAACAAAGAAAAGGCGTTATTTCTATGCCAACTACA
GAGCGTTATGTAAAGTACTGAACCAGAGCCGTTTTGTTTCAATCACGTTTTGACATTCTTCATCAACCAC
TTTCTCTAACGAGGGAAAGAAAAAAAAAGTCTAAACAACTTGCCTTTAATAAAGATTCCAAATAGAGAGT
TGGCAGGTCTGCTGTTGCTTCACAAAAAGATTCCCCCCGACTGGGCGACTGAAGCAGTGCTAAAAAATAA
AAGTACAACAATACCAAAACCAAAAACCAAAACCAACAACAACAAAAAAGTCCTTTCTGCCCCCGCTGAG
AAAATAAACTGTTTCCACTTTTTGTATCCATTCTACCAGAAGGGGGACCTTTTCCACTTTGAGATGCTCC
TCGGCTTTAATTTCTGGAGAGGAAGAAAAAAAAAAAAAAAAAAAAAAAGCGAGCAGAAGAGCCCTGAGAT
CCGCGAAGCAGCTTCTAATAACATAGGCAGCGGCGCGGGTGTGTGCGCGAGCCGTCGGCGCGCGGGCGGG
AGGGCAGGCGGGCGCGAGGGGCGGCGGCAGGAGCGGGCGGGGCGCGCGCACCGGCGGGCGGGGGCGCGCG
GGGGTGGCAGCGCCGGAGCGGGCGGGGGCGCGCGGCCGGGCTCTGCGGCCGGCGAGGCTCCGGATCCCGC
GCGGCGCGTCCGGCGCCTCCAGTCCGGGTCTTGGCGGGACCCCCTCCTCCCTCCCGCTCCCCGCGCTCTC
GCCTTTTAATCATGCCCCTCTGTCTGTGTGTGAGTGCAGGCAGGCTGACAATGATTTCCTCAGTGATTAC
GTACAGAGCGAGTCCCTGCGGGTTAGGGGCCCCCTCTGGAGCCATCCTGATGGCTTTGGGGGCCTTGCTT
CCATTTTCCATTAAGCCGAATTCTGCAGATATCCATCACACTGGCGGCCGCTCGAGATCTGCGATCTAAG
TAAGCTTGGCATTCCGGTACTGTTGGTAAAGCCACCATGGAAGACGCCAAAAACATAAAGAAAGGCCCGG
CGCCATTCTATCCGCTGGAAGATGGAACCGCTGGAGAGCAACTGCATAAGGCTATGAAGAGATACGCCCT
GGTTCCTGGAACAATTGCTTTTACAGATGCACATATCGAGGTGGACATCACTTACGCTGAGTACTTCGAA
ATGTCCGTTCGGTTGGCAGAAGCTATGAAACGATATGGGCTGAATACAAATCACAGAATCGTCGTATGCA
GTGAAAACTCTCTTCAATTCTTTATGCCGGTGTTGGGCGCGTTATTTATCGGAGTTGCAGTTGCGCCCGC
GAACGACATTTATAATGAACGTGAATTGCTCAACAGTATGGGCATTTCGCAGCCTACCGTGGTGTTCGTT
TCCAAAAAGGGGTTGCAAAAAATTTTGAACGTGCAAAAAAAGCTCCCAATCATCCAAAAAATTATTATCA
TGGATTCTAAAACGGATTACCAGGGATTTCAGTCGATGTACACGTTCGTCACATCTCATCTACCTCCCGG
TTTTAATGAATACGATTTTGTGCCAGAGTCCTTCGATAGGGACAAGACAATTGCACTGATCATGAACTCC
TCTGGATCTACTGGTCTGCCTAAAGGTGTCGCTCTGCCTCATAGAACTGCCTGCGTGAGATTCTCGCATG
CCAGAGATCCTATTTTTGGCAATCAAATCATTCCGGATACTGCGATTTTAAGTGTTGTTCCATTCCATCA
CGGTTTTGGAATGTTTACTACACTCGGATATTTGATATGTGGATTTCGAGTCGTCTTAATGTATAGATTT
GAAGAAGAGCTGTTTCTGAGGAGCCTTCAGGATTACAAGATTCAAAGTGCGCTGCTGGTGCCAACCCTAT
TCTCCTTCTTCGCCAAAAGCACTCTGATTGACAAATACGATTTATCTAATTTACACGAAATTGCTTCTGG
TGGCGCTCCCCTCTCTAAGGAAGTCGGGGAAGCGGTTGCCAAGAGGTTCCATCTGCCAGGTATCAGGCAA
GGATATGGGCTCACTGAGACTACATCAGCTATTCTGATTACACCCGAGGGGGATGATAAACCGGGCGCGG
TCGGTAAAGTTGTTCCATTTTTTGAAGCGAAGGTTGTGGATCTGGATACCGGGAAAACGCTGGGCGTTAA
TCAAAGAGGCGAACTGTGTGTGAGAGGTCCTATGATTATGTCCGGTTATGTAAACAATCCGGAAGCGACC
AACGCCTTGATTGACAAGGATGGATGGCTACATTCTGGAGACATAGCTTACTGGGACGAAGACGAACACT
TCTTCATCGTTGACCGCCTGAAGTCTCTGATTAAGTACAAAGGCTATCAGGTGGCTCCCGCTGAATTGGA
ATCCATCTTGCTCCAACACCCCAACATCTTCGACGCAGGTGTCGCAGGTCTTCCCGACGATGACGCCGGT
GAACTTCCCGCCGCCGTTGTTGTTTTGGAGCACGGAAAGACGATGACGGAAAAAGAGATCGTGGATTACG
TCGCCAGTCAAGTAACAACCGCGAAAAAGTTGCGCGGAGGAGTTGTGTTTGTGGACGAAGTACCGAAAGG
TCTTACCGGAAAACTCGACGCAAGAAAAATCAGAGAGATCCTCATAAAGGCCAAGAAGGGCGGAAAGATC
GCCGTGTAATTCTAGAGTCGGGGCGGCCGGCCGCTTCGAGCAGACATGATAAGATACATTGATGAGTTTG
GACAAACCACAACTAGAATGCAGTGAAAAAAATGCTTTATTTGTGAAATTTGTGATGCTATTGCTTTATT
TGTAACCATTATAAGCTGCAATAAACAAGTTAACAACAACAATTGCATTCATTTTATGTTTCAGGTTCAG
GGGGAGGTGTGGGAGGTTTTTTAAAGCAAGTAAAACCTCTACAAATGTGGTAAAATCGATAAGGATCCGT
CGACCGATGCCCTTGAGAGCCTTCAACCCAGTCAGCTCCTTCCGGTGGGCGCGGGGCATGACTATCGTCG
CCGCACTTATGACTGTCTTCTTTATCATGCAACTCGTAGGACAGGTGCCGGCAGCGCTCTTCCGCTTCCT
CGCTCACTGACTCGCTGCGCTCGGTCGTTCGGCTGCGGCGAGCGGTATCAGCTCACTCAAAGGCGGTAAT
ACGGTTATCCACAGAATCAGGGGATAACGCAGGAAAGAACATGTGAGCAAAAGGCCAGCAAAAGGCCAGG
AACCGTAAAAAGGCCGCGTTGCTGGCGTTTTTCCATAGGCTCCGCCCCCCTGACGAGCATCACAAAAATC
GACGCTCAAGTCAGAGGTGGCGAAACCCGACAGGACTATAAAGATACCAGGCGTTTCCCCCTGGAAGCTC
CCTCGTGCGCTCTCCTGTTCCGACCCTGCCGCTTACCGGATACCTGTCCGCCTTTCTCCCTTCGGGAAGC
GTGGCGCTTTCTCATAGCTCACGCTGTAGGTATCTCAGTTCGGTGTAGGTCGTTCGCTCCAAGCTGGGCT
GTGTGCACGAACCCCCCGTTCAGCCCGACCGCTGCGCCTTATCCGGTAACTATCGTCTTGAGTCCAACCC
GGTAAGACACGACTTATCGCCACTGGCAGCAGCCACTGGTAACAGGATTAGCAGAGCGAGGTATGTAGGC
GGTGCTACAGAGTTCTTGAAGTGGTGGCCTAACTACGGCTACACTAGAAGAACAGTATTTGGTATCTGCG
CTCTGCTGAAGCCAGTTACCTTCGGAAAAAGAGTTGGTAGCTCTTGATCCGGCAAACAAACCACCGCTGG
TAGCGGTGGTTTTTTTGTTTGCAAGCAGCAGATTACGCGCAGAAAAAAAGGATCTCAAGAAGATCCTTTG
ATCTTTTCTACGGGGTCTGACGCTCAGTGGAACGAAAACTCACGTTAAGGGATTTTGGTCATGAGATTAT
CAAAAAGGATCTTCACCTAGATCCTTTTAAATTAAAAATGAAGTTTTAAATCAATCTAAAGTATATATGA
GTAAACTTGGTCTGACAGTTACCAATGCTTAATCAGTGAGGCACCTATCTCAGCGATCTGTCTATTTCGT
TCATCCATAGTTGCCTGACTCCCCGTCGTGTAGATAACTACGATACGGGAGGGCTTACCATCTGGCCCCA
GTGCTGCAATGATACCGCGAGACCCACGCTCACCGGCTCCAGATTTATCAGCAATAAACCAGCCAGCCGG
AAGGGCCGAGCGCAGAAGTGGTCCTGCAACTTTATCCGCCTCCATCCAGTCTATTAATTGTTGCCGGGAA
GCTAGAGTAAGTAGTTCGCCAGTTAATAGTTTGCGCAACGTTGTTGCCATTGCTACAGGCATCGTGGTGT
CACGCTCGTCGTTTGGTATGGCTTCATTCAGCTCCGGTTCCCAACGATCAAGGCGAGTTACATGATCCCC
CATGTTGTGCAAAAAAGCGGTTAGCTCCTTCGGTCCTCCGATCGTTGTCAGAAGTAAGTTGGCCGCAGTG
TTATCACTCATGGTTATGGCAGCACTGCATAATTCTCTTACTGTCATGCCATCCGTAAGATGCTTTTCTG
TGACTGGTGAGTACTCAACCAAGTCATTCTGAGAATAGTGTATGCGGCGACCGAGTTGCTCTTGCCCGGC
GTCAATACGGGATAATACCGCGCCACATAGCAGAACTTTAAAAGTGCTCATCATTGGAAAACGTTCTTCG
GGGCGAAAACTCTCAAGGATCTTACCGCTGTTGAGATCCAGTTCGATGTAACCCACTCGTGCACCCAACT
GATCTTCAGCATCTTTTACTTTCACCAGCGTTTCTGGGTGAGCAAAAACAGGAAGGCAAAATGCCGCAAA
AAAGGGAATAAGGGCGACACGGAAATGTTGAATACTCATACTCTTCCTTTTTCAATATTATTGAAGCATT
TATCAGGGTTATTGTCTCATGAGCGGATACATATTTGAATGTATTTAGAAAAATAAACAAATAGGGGTTC
CGCGCACATTTCCCCGA
