>Addgene plasmid #104188 | 1kb Zfp521 promoter reporter | depositor partial sequence | sequence record 197554 | 1 Kb Zfp521 promoter
TTCAGTAGCGTTTAAAAACTATTTTCTTATCCAGATTCTTAAATACTCATTTTCTTACCTCCTGCTCATT
CTTAAAAACAAAACAAAATCAGAAACAAAAAGAAAAACAAAGAAAAGGCGTTATTTCTATGCCAACTACA
GAGCGTTATGTAAAGTACTGAACCAGAGCCGTTTTGTTTCAATCACGTTTTGACATTCTTCATCAACCAC
TTTCTCTAACGAGGGAAAGAAAAAAAAAGTCTAAACAACTTGCCTTTAATAAAGATTCCAAATAGAGAGT
TGGCAGGTCTGCTGTTGCTTCACAAAAAGATTCCCCCCGACTGGGCGACTGAAGCAGTGCTAAAAAATAA
AAGTACAACAATACCAAAACCAAAAACCAAAACCAACAACAACAAAAAAGTCCTTTCTGCCCCCGCTGAG
AAAATAAACTGTTTCCACTTTTTGTATCCATTCTACCAGAAGGGGGACCTTTTCCACTTTGAGATGCTCC
TCGGCTTTAATTTCTGGAGAGGAAGAAAAAAAAAAAAAAAAAAAAAAAGCGAGCAGAAGAGCCCTGAGAT
CCGCGAAGCAGCTTCTAATAACATTAGGCGGCGGCGCGGGTGTGTGCGCGAGCCGTCGGCGCGCGGGCGG
GAGGGCAGGCGGGCGCGAGGGGCGGCGGCAGGAGCGGGCGGGGCGCGCGCACCGGCGGGCGGGGGCGCGC
GGGGGTGGCAGCGCCGGAGCGGGCGGGGGCGCGCGGCCGGGCTCTGCGGCCGGCGAGGCTCCGGATCCCG
CGCGGCGCGTCCGGCGCCTCCAGTCCGGGTCTTGGCGGGACCCCCTCCTCCCTCCCGCTCCCCGCGCTCT
CGCCTTTTAATCATGCCCCTCTGTCTGTGTGTGAGTGCAGGCAGGCTGACAATGATTTCCTCAGTGATTA
CGTACAGAGCGAGTCCCTGCGGGTTAGGGGCCCCCTCTGGGCCATCCTGATGGCTTTGGGGGCCTTGCTT
CCATTTTCCATTATTATGT
