>Addgene plasmid #104188 | 1kb Zfp521 promoter reporter | addgene partial sequence | sequence record 201214 | LucNRev 5'-CCTTATGCAGTTGCTCTCC-3'
GCGAGCAGAAGAGCCCTGAGATCCGCGAAGCAGCTTCTAATAACATAGGCAGCGGCGCGGGTGTGTGCGC
GAGCCGTCGGCGCGCGGGCGGGAGGGCAGGCGGGCGCGAGGGGCGGCGGCAGGAGCGGGCGGGGCGCGCG
CACCGGCGGGCGGGGGCGCGCGGGGGTGGCAGCGCCGGAGCGGGCGGGGGCGCGCGGCCGGGCTCTGCGG
CCGGCGAGGCTCCGGATCCCGCGCGGCGCGTCCGGCGCCTCCAGTCCGGGTCTTGGCGGGACCCCCTCCT
CCCTCCCGCTCCCCGCGCTCTCGCCTTTTAATCATGCCCCTCTGTCTGTGTGTGAGTGCAGGCAGGCTGA
CAATGATTTCCTCAGTGATTACGTACAGAGCGAGTCCCTGCGGGTTAGGGGCCCCCTCTGGAGCCATCCT
GATGGCTTTGGGGGCCTTGCTTCCATTTTCCATTAAGCCGAATTCTGCAGATATCCATCACACTGGCGGC
CGCTCGAGATCTGCGATCTAAGTAAGCTTGGCATTCCGGTACTGTTGGTAAAGCCACCATGGAAGACGCC
AAAAACATAAAGAAAGGCCCGGCGCCAT
